Addgene plasmid #131472: pORANGE C9orf4-GFP KI
Purpose: Endogenous tagging of C9orf4: C-terminal (amino acid position: STOP codon)
Depositing lab: Harold MacGillavry. Depositing organization: Utrecht University. Publication: ORANGE: A CRISPR/Cas9-based genome editing toolbox for epitope tagging of endogenous proteins in neurons. Willems J, de Jong APH, Scheefhals N, Mertens E, Catsburg LAE, Poorthuis RB, de Winter F, Verhaagen J, Meye FJ, MacGillavry HD. PLoS Biol. 2020 Apr 10;18(4):e3000665. doi: 10.1371/journal.pbio.3000665. PubMed 32275651.
Backbone
  Vector backbone: pORANGE
  Backbone size w/o insert (bp): 9270
  Vector type: Mammalian Expression
Growth in bacteria
  Bacterial resistance: Ampicillin, 100 μg/mL
  Growth temperature: 37°C
  Growth strain: DH5alpha
  Copy number: High Copy
Gene/Insert
  Gene/Insert name: gRNA and GFP donor
  gRNA/shRNA sequence: GtggcttgcagcggaggTTAA
  Species: R. norvegicus (rat)
  Entrez Gene: Frrs1l (a.k.a. Epb4.1l4b)
  Promoter: U6 and Cbh
  Cloning method: Restriction Enzyme; 5′ cloning site Unknown (unknown if destroyed); 3′ cloning site Unknown (unknown if destroyed)
  Sequencing primers: 5′ aaggctgttagagagataattggaa; 3′ cgggccatttaccgtaagtt
Terms and licenses: Academic/Nonprofit Terms; Industry Terms: Not Available to Industry
How to cite: pORANGE C9orf4-GFP KI was a gift from Harold MacGillavry (Addgene plasmid # 131472 ; http://n2t.net/addgene:131472 ; RRID:Addgene_131472)
