[The description below was written by a language model from this plasmid's Addgene catalogue record, the feature table of its GenBank file and pLannotate feature annotations shown in this document.]
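Description:
pORANGE C9orf4-GFP KI is a single-plasmid CRISPR/Cas9 knock-in construct built on the pORANGE mammalian expression backbone. It is designed to tag the endogenous rat protein C9orf4 (Entrez gene Frrs1l) with GFP at its C-terminus, with integration targeted to the position of the stop codon. It is propagated in E. coli as a high-copy plasmid through a ColE1/pUC-type origin, with ampicillin selection from the bla gene. An f1 phage origin is also present. A single AAV2 inverted terminal repeat is annotated downstream of the Cas9 cassette. With only one ITR listed, the record does not indicate that the plasmid is a packageable AAV genome.

The plasmid combines three functional units. A human U6 RNA polymerase III promoter drives a guide RNA against the target locus, fused to the S. pyogenes gRNA scaffold. Directly downstream lies the promoterless EGFP donor, which is meant to be inserted into the genomic break so that GFP is expressed only as a fusion under the gene's own regulation. The annotation does not show how the donor is flanked or released. The third unit is a Cbh promoter (CMV enhancer, chicken β-actin promoter and a hybrid CBA/MVM intron) that expresses HA-tagged S. pyogenes Cas9 carrying SV40 nuclear localization signals at both ends, terminated by the bGH polyadenylation signal.

The construct belongs to a toolbox for epitope tagging of endogenous proteins in neurons, allowing the protein to be visualised at native expression levels rather than by overexpression. The depositor's map is 9,270 bp, while the repository's sequencing result is 9,429 nt. The two show the same overall architecture but with a different start coordinate.
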