LOCUS       Exported 9270 bp ds-DNA circular SYN 12-MAY-2021
DEFINITION  Endogenous tagging of C9orf4: C-terminal (amino acid position: STOP
            codon).
ACCESSION   .
VERSION     .
KEYWORDS    pORANGE C9orf4-GFP KI
SOURCE      synthetic DNA construct
  ORGANISM  synthetic DNA construct
REFERENCE   1 (bases 1 to 9270)
  AUTHORS   Willems J, de Jong APH, Scheefhals N, Mertens E, Catsburg LAE,
            Poorthuis RB, de Winter F, Verhaagen J, Meye FJ, MacGillavry HD
  TITLE     ORANGE: A CRISPR/Cas9-based genome editing toolbox for epitope
            tagging of endogenous proteins in neurons.
  JOURNAL   PLoS Biol. 2020 Apr 10;18(4):e3000665. doi:
            10.1371/journal.pbio.3000665.
  PUBMED    32275651
REFERENCE   2 (bases 1 to 9270)
  AUTHORS   .
  TITLE     Direct Submission
  JOURNAL   Exported May 12, 2021 from SnapGene Server 1.1.58
            http://www.snapgene.com
FEATURES             Location/Qualifiers
     source          1..9270
                     /organism="synthetic DNA construct"
                     /mol_type="other DNA"
     promoter        62..302
                     /label=U6 promoter
                     /note="RNA polymerase III promoter for human U6 snRNA"
     primer_bind     62..82
                     /label=hU6-F
                     /note="Human U6 promoter, forward primer"
     primer_bind     233..252
                     /label=LKO.1 5'
                     /note="Human U6 promoter, forward primer"
     misc_RNA        332..407
                     /label=gRNA scaffold
                     /note="guide RNA scaffold for the Streptococcus pyogenes
                     CRISPR/Cas9 system"
     CDS             551..1267
                     /codon_start=1
                     /product="the original enhanced GFP (Yang et al., 1996)"
                     /label=EGFP
                     /note="mammalian codon-optimized"
                     /translation="VSKGEELFTGVVPILVELDGDVNGHKFSVSGEGEGDATYGKLTLK
                     FICTTGKLPVPWPTLVTTLTYGVQCFSRYPDHMKQHDFFKSAMPEGYVQERTIFFKDDG
                     NYKTRAEVKFEGDTLVNRIELKGIDFKEDGNILGHKLEYNYNSHNVYIMADKQKNGIKV
                     NFKIRHNIEDGSVQLADHYQQNTPIGDGPVLLPDNHYLSTQSALSKDPNEKRDHMVLLE
                     FVTAAGITLGMDELYK"
     CDS             551..1264
                     /codon_start=1
                     /product="enhanced GFP"
                     /label=EGFP
                     /translation="VSKGEELFTGVVPILVELDGDVNGHKFSVSGEGEGDATYGKLTLK
                     FICTTGKLPVPWPTLVTTLTYGVQCFSRYPDHMKQHDFFKSAMPEGYVQERTIFFKDDG
                     NYKTRAEVKFEGDTLVNRIELKGIDFKEDGNILGHKLEYNYNSHNVYIMADKQKNGIKV
                     NFKIRHNIEDGSVQLADHYQQNTPIGDGPVLLPDNHYLSTQSALSKDPNEKRDHMVLLE
                     FVTAAGITLGMDELYK"
     primer_bind     complement(593..614)
                     /label=EGFP-N
                     /note="EGFP, reverse primer"
     primer_bind     complement(854..873)
                     /label=EXFP-R
                     /note="For distinguishing EGFP variants, reverse primer"
     primer_bind     1201..1222
                     /label=EGFP-C
                     /note="EGFP, forward primer"
     enhancer        1335..1620
                     /label=CMV enhancer
                     /note="human cytomegalovirus immediate early enhancer;
                     contains an 18-bp deletion relative to the standard CMV
                     enhancer"
     promoter        1622..1899
                     /label=chicken beta-actin promoter
     intron          1900..2127
                     /label=hybrid intron
                     /note="hybrid between chicken beta-actin (CBA) and minute
                     virus of mice (MMV) introns (Gray et al., 2011)"
     CDS             2148..2174
                     /codon_start=1
                     /product="HA (human influenza hemagglutinin) epitope tag"
                     /label=HA
                     /translation="YPYDVPDYA"
     CDS             2178..2198
                     /codon_start=1
                     /product="nuclear localization signal of SV40 (simian virus
                     40) large T antigen"
                     /label=SV40 NLS
                     /translation="PKKKRKV"
     CDS             2208..6308
                     /codon_start=1
                     /product="Cas9 (Csn1) endonuclease from the Streptococcus
                     pyogenes Type II CRISPR/Cas system"
                     /label=Cas9
                     /note="generates RNA-guided double strand breaks in DNA"
                     /translation="DKKYSIGLDIGTNSVGWAVITDEYKVPSKKFKVLGNTDRHSIKKN
                     LIGALLFDSGETAEATRLKRTARRRYTRRKNRICYLQEIFSNEMAKVDDSFFHRLEESF
                     LVEEDKKHERHPIFGNIVDEVAYHEKYPTIYHLRKKLVDSTDKADLRLIYLALAHMIKF
                     RGHFLIEGDLNPDNSDVDKLFIQLVQTYNQLFEENPINASGVDAKAILSARLSKSRRLE
                     NLIAQLPGEKKNGLFGNLIALSLGLTPNFKSNFDLAEDAKLQLSKDTYDDDLDNLLAQI
                     GDQYADLFLAAKNLSDAILLSDILRVNTEITKAPLSASMIKRYDEHHQDLTLLKALVRQ
                     QLPEKYKEIFFDQSKNGYAGYIDGGASQEEFYKFIKPILEKMDGTEELLVKLNREDLLR
                     KQRTFDNGSIPHQIHLGELHAILRRQEDFYPFLKDNREKIEKILTFRIPYYVGPLARGN
                     SRFAWMTRKSEETITPWNFEEVVDKGASAQSFIERMTNFDKNLPNEKVLPKHSLLYEYF
                     TVYNELTKVKYVTEGMRKPAFLSGEQKKAIVDLLFKTNRKVTVKQLKEDYFKKIECFDS
                     VEISGVEDRFNASLGTYHDLLKIIKDKDFLDNEENEDILEDIVLTLTLFEDREMIEERL
                     KTYAHLFDDKVMKQLKRRRYTGWGRLSRKLINGIRDKQSGKTILDFLKSDGFANRNFMQ
                     LIHDDSLTFKEDIQKAQVSGQGDSLHEHIANLAGSPAIKKGILQTVKVVDELVKVMGRH
                     KPENIVIEMARENQTTQKGQKNSRERMKRIEEGIKELGSQILKEHPVENTQLQNEKLYL
                     YYLQNGRDMYVDQELDINRLSDYDVDHIVPQSFLKDDSIDNKVLTRSDKNRGKSDNVPS
                     EEVVKKMKNYWRQLLNAKLITQRKFDNLTKAERGGLSELDKAGFIKRQLVETRQITKHV
                     AQILDSRMNTKYDENDKLIREVKVITLKSKLVSDFRKDFQFYKVREINNYHHAHDAYLN
                     AVVGTALIKKYPKLESEFVYGDYKVYDVRKMIAKSEQEIGKATAKYFFYSNIMNFFKTE
                     ITLANGEIRKRPLIETNGETGEIVWDKGRDFATVRKVLSMPQVNIVKKTEVQTGGFSKE
                     SILPKRNSDKLIARKKDWDPKKYGGFDSPTVAYSVLVVAKVEKGKSKKLKSVKELLGIT
                     IMERSSFEKNPIDFLEAKGYKEVKKDLIIKLPKYSLFELENGRKRMLASAGELQKGNEL
                     ALPSKYVNFLYLASHYEKLKGSPEDNEQKQLFVEQHKHYLDEIIEQISEFSKRVILADA
                     NLDKVLSAYNKHRDKPIREQAENIIHLFTLTNLGAPAAFKYFDTTIDRKRYTSTKEVLD
                     ATLIHQSITGLYETRIDLSQLGGD"
     CDS             6312..6332
                     /codon_start=1
                     /product="nuclear localization signal of SV40 (simian virus
                     40) large T antigen"
                     /label=SV40 NLS
                     /translation="PKKKRKV"
     primer_bind     complement(6372..6389)
                     /label=BGH-rev
                     /note="Bovine growth hormone terminator, reverse primer.
                     Also called BGH reverse"
     polyA_signal    6378..6585
                     /label=bGH poly(A) signal
                     /note="bovine growth hormone polyadenylation signal"
     repeat_region   6594..6734
                     /label=AAV2 ITR
                     /note="inverted terminal repeat of adeno-associated virus
                     serotype 2"
     repeat_region   6594..6723
                     /label=AAV2 ITR
     rep_origin      6809..7264
                     /direction=RIGHT
                     /label=f1 ori
                     /note="f1 bacteriophage origin of replication; arrow
                     indicates direction of (+) strand synthesis"
     primer_bind     complement(6896..6915)
                     /label=F1ori-R
                     /note="F1 origin, reverse primer"
     primer_bind     7106..7127
                     /label=F1ori-F
                     /note="F1 origin, forward primer"
     primer_bind     complement(7281..7300)
                     /label=pRS-marker
                     /note="pRS vectors, use to sequence yeast selectable
                     marker"
     primer_bind     7400..7422
                     /label=pGEX 3'
                     /note="pGEX vectors, reverse primer"
     primer_bind     complement(7460..7478)
                     /label=pBRforEco
                     /note="pBR322 vectors, upsteam of EcoRI site, forward
                     primer"
     promoter        7546..7650
                     /gene="bla"
                     /label=AmpR promoter
     CDS             7651..8511
                     /codon_start=1
                     /gene="bla"
                     /product="beta-lactamase"
                     /label=AmpR
                     /note="confers resistance to ampicillin, carbenicillin, and
                     related antibiotics"
                     /translation="MSIQHFRVALIPFFAAFCLPVFAHPETLVKVKDAEDQLGARVGYI
                     ELDLNSGKILESFRPEERFPMMSTFKVLLCGAVLSRIDAGQEQLGRRIHYSQNDLVEYS
                     PVTEKHLTDGMTVRELCSAAITMSDNTAANLLLTTIGGPKELTAFLHNMGDHVTRLDRW
                     EPELNEAIPNDERDTTMPVAMATTLRKLLTGELLTLASRQQLIDWMEADKVAGPLLRSA
                     LPAGWFIADKSGAGERGSRGIIAALGPDGKPSRIVVIYTTGSQATMDERNRQIAEIGAS
                     LIKHW"
     primer_bind     complement(7869..7888)
                     /label=Amp-R
                     /note="Ampicillin resistance gene, reverse primer"
     rep_origin      8682..9270
                     /direction=RIGHT
                     /label=ori
                     /note="high-copy-number ColE1/pMB1/pBR322/pUC origin of
                     replication"
     primer_bind     9171..9190
                     /label=pBR322ori-F
                     /note="pBR322 origin, forward primer"
ORIGIN
        1 aacgccagca acgcggcctt tttacggttc ctggcctttt gctggccttt tgctcacatg
       61 tgagggccta tttcccatga ttccttcata tttgcatata cgatacaagg ctgttagaga
      121 gataattgga attaatttga ctgtaaacac aaagatatta gtacaaaata cgtgacgtag
      181 aaagtaataa tttcttgggt agtttgcagt tttaaaatta tgttttaaaa tggactatca
      241 tatgcttacc gtaacttgaa agtatttcga tttcttggct ttatatatct tgtggaaagg
      301 acgaaacacc gtggcttgca gcggaggtta agttttagag ctagaaatag caagttaaaa
      361 taaggctagt ccgttatcaa cttgaaaaag tggcaccgag tcggtgcttt tttgttttag
      421 agctagaaat agcaagttaa aataaggcta gtccgttttt agcgcgtgcg ccaattctgc
      481 agacaaatgg ctctagaagc tttggcttgc agcggaggtt aagggaggta gcggctccag
      541 tagatctggg gtgagcaagg gcgaggagct gttcaccggg gtggtgccca tcctggtcga
      601 gctggacggc gacgtaaacg gccacaagtt cagcgtgtcc ggcgagggcg agggcgatgc
      661 cacctacggc aagctgaccc tgaagttcat ctgcaccacc ggcaagctgc ccgtgccctg
      721 gcccaccctc gtgaccaccc tgacctacgg cgtgcagtgc ttcagccgct accccgacca
      781 catgaagcag cacgacttct tcaagtccgc catgcccgaa ggctacgtcc aggagcgcac
      841 catcttcttc aaggacgacg gcaactacaa gacccgcgcc gaggtgaagt tcgagggcga
      901 caccctggtg aaccgcatcg agctgaaggg catcgacttc aaggaggacg gcaacatcct
      961 ggggcacaag ctggagtaca actacaacag ccacaacgtc tatatcatgg ccgacaagca
     1021 gaagaacggc atcaaggtga acttcaagat ccgccacaac atcgaggacg gcagcgtgca
     1081 gctcgccgac cactaccagc agaacacccc catcggcgac ggccccgtgc tgctgcccga
     1141 caaccactac ctgagcaccc agtccgccct gagcaaagac cccaacgaga agcgcgatca
     1201 catggtcctg ctggagttcg tgaccgccgc cgggatcact ctcggcatgg acgagctgta
     1261 caagtaatgg cttgcagcgg aggttaaggg ctcgaggatc ctaggacgcg tcctaggacg
     1321 cgtccagagg tacccgttac ataacttacg gtaaatggcc cgcctggctg accgcccaac
     1381 gacccccgcc cattgacgtc aatagtaacg ccaataggga ctttccattg acgtcaatgg
     1441 gtggagtatt tacggtaaac tgcccacttg gcagtacatc aagtgtatca tatgccaagt
     1501 acgcccccta ttgacgtcaa tgacggtaaa tggcccgcct ggcattgtgc ccagtacatg
     1561 accttatggg actttcctac ttggcagtac atctacgtat tagtcatcgc tattaccatg
     1621 gtcgaggtga gccccacgtt ctgcttcact ctccccatct cccccccctc cccaccccca
     1681 attttgtatt tatttatttt ttaattattt tgtgcagcga tgggggcggg gggggggggg
     1741 gggcgcgcgc caggcggggc ggggcggggc gaggggcggg gcggggcgag gcggagaggt
     1801 gcggcggcag ccaatcagag cggcgcgctc cgaaagtttc cttttatggc gaggcggcgg
     1861 cggcggcggc cctataaaaa gcgaagcgcg cggcgggcgg gagtcgctgc gcgctgcctt
     1921 cgccccgtgc cccgctccgc cgccgcctcg cgccgcccgc cccggctctg actgaccgcg
     1981 ttactcccac aggtgagcgg gcgggacggc ccttctcctc cgggctgtaa ttagctgagc
     2041 aagaggtaag ggtttaaggg atggttggtt ggtggggtat taatgtttaa ttacctggag
     2101 cacctgcctg aaatcacttt ttttcaggtt ggaccggtgc caccatgtac ccatacgatg
     2161 ttccagatta cgcttcgccg aagaaaaagc gcaaggtcga agcgtccgac aagaagtaca
     2221 gcatcggcct ggacatcggc accaactctg tgggctgggc cgtgatcacc gacgagtaca
     2281 aggtgcccag caagaaattc aaggtgctgg gcaacaccga ccggcacagc atcaagaaga
     2341 acctgatcgg agccctgctg ttcgacagcg gcgaaacagc cgaggccacc cggctgaaga
     2401 gaaccgccag aagaagatac accagacgga agaaccggat ctgctatctg caagagatct
     2461 tcagcaacga gatggccaag gtggacgaca gcttcttcca cagactggaa gagtccttcc
     2521 tggtggaaga ggataagaag cacgagcggc accccatctt cggcaacatc gtggacgagg
     2581 tggcctacca cgagaagtac cccaccatct accacctgag aaagaaactg gtggacagca
     2641 ccgacaaggc cgacctgcgg ctgatctatc tggccctggc ccacatgatc aagttccggg
     2701 gccacttcct gatcgagggc gacctgaacc ccgacaacag cgacgtggac aagctgttca
     2761 tccagctggt gcagacctac aaccagctgt tcgaggaaaa ccccatcaac gccagcggcg
     2821 tggacgccaa ggccatcctg tctgccagac tgagcaagag cagacggctg gaaaatctga
     2881 tcgcccagct gcccggcgag aagaagaatg gcctgttcgg caacctgatt gccctgagcc
     2941 tgggcctgac ccccaacttc aagagcaact tcgacctggc cgaggatgcc aaactgcagc
     3001 tgagcaagga cacctacgac gacgacctgg acaacctgct ggcccagatc ggcgaccagt
     3061 acgccgacct gtttctggcc gccaagaacc tgtccgacgc catcctgctg agcgacatcc
     3121 tgagagtgaa caccgagatc accaaggccc ccctgagcgc ctctatgatc aagagatacg
     3181 acgagcacca ccaggacctg accctgctga aagctctcgt gcggcagcag ctgcctgaga
     3241 agtacaaaga gattttcttc gaccagagca agaacggcta cgccggctac attgacggcg
     3301 gagccagcca ggaagagttc tacaagttca tcaagcccat cctggaaaag atggacggca
     3361 ccgaggaact gctcgtgaag ctgaacagag aggacctgct gcggaagcag cggaccttcg
     3421 acaacggcag catcccccac cagatccacc tgggagagct gcacgccatt ctgcggcggc
     3481 aggaagattt ttacccattc ctgaaggaca accgggaaaa gatcgagaag atcctgacct
     3541 tccgcatccc ctactacgtg ggccctctgg ccaggggaaa cagcagattc gcctggatga
     3601 ccagaaagag cgaggaaacc atcaccccct ggaacttcga ggaagtggtg gacaagggcg
     3661 cttccgccca gagcttcatc gagcggatga ccaacttcga taagaacctg cccaacgaga
     3721 aggtgctgcc caagcacagc ctgctgtacg agtacttcac cgtgtataac gagctgacca
     3781 aagtgaaata cgtgaccgag ggaatgagaa agcccgcctt cctgagcggc gagcagaaaa
     3841 aggccatcgt ggacctgctg ttcaagacca accggaaagt gaccgtgaag cagctgaaag
     3901 aggactactt caagaaaatc gagtgcttcg actccgtgga aatctccggc gtggaagatc
     3961 ggttcaacgc ctccctgggc acataccacg atctgctgaa aattatcaag gacaaggact
     4021 tcctggacaa tgaggaaaac gaggacattc tggaagatat cgtgctgacc ctgacactgt
     4081 ttgaggacag agagatgatc gaggaacggc tgaaaaccta tgcccacctg ttcgacgaca
     4141 aagtgatgaa gcagctgaag cggcggagat acaccggctg gggcaggctg agccggaagc
     4201 tgatcaacgg catccgggac aagcagtccg gcaagacaat cctggatttc ctgaagtccg
     4261 acggcttcgc caacagaaac ttcatgcagc tgatccacga cgacagcctg acctttaaag
     4321 aggacatcca gaaagcccag gtgtccggcc agggcgatag cctgcacgag cacattgcca
     4381 atctggccgg cagccccgcc attaagaagg gcatcctgca gacagtgaag gtggtggacg
     4441 agctcgtgaa agtgatgggc cggcacaagc ccgagaacat cgtgatcgaa atggccagag
     4501 agaaccagac cacccagaag ggacagaaga acagccgcga gagaatgaag cggatcgaag
     4561 agggcatcaa agagctgggc agccagatcc tgaaagaaca ccccgtggaa aacacccagc
     4621 tgcagaacga gaagctgtac ctgtactacc tgcagaatgg gcgggatatg tacgtggacc
     4681 aggaactgga catcaaccgg ctgtccgact acgatgtgga ccatatcgtg cctcagagct
     4741 ttctgaagga cgactccatc gacaacaagg tgctgaccag aagcgacaag aaccggggca
     4801 agagcgacaa cgtgccctcc gaagaggtcg tgaagaagat gaagaactac tggcggcagc
     4861 tgctgaacgc caagctgatt acccagagaa agttcgacaa tctgaccaag gccgagagag
     4921 gcggcctgag cgaactggat aaggccggct tcatcaagag acagctggtg gaaacccggc
     4981 agatcacaaa gcacgtggca cagatcctgg actcccggat gaacactaag tacgacgaga
     5041 atgacaagct gatccgggaa gtgaaagtga tcaccctgaa gtccaagctg gtgtccgatt
     5101 tccggaagga tttccagttt tacaaagtgc gcgagatcaa caactaccac cacgcccacg
     5161 acgcctacct gaacgccgtc gtgggaaccg ccctgatcaa aaagtaccct aagctggaaa
     5221 gcgagttcgt gtacggcgac tacaaggtgt acgacgtgcg gaagatgatc gccaagagcg
     5281 agcaggaaat cggcaaggct accgccaagt acttcttcta cagcaacatc atgaactttt
     5341 tcaagaccga gattaccctg gccaacggcg agatccggaa gcggcctctg atcgagacaa
     5401 acggcgaaac cggggagatc gtgtgggata agggccggga ttttgccacc gtgcggaaag
     5461 tgctgagcat gccccaagtg aatatcgtga aaaagaccga ggtgcagaca ggcggcttca
     5521 gcaaagagtc tatcctgccc aagaggaaca gcgataagct gatcgccaga aagaaggact
     5581 gggaccctaa gaagtacggc ggcttcgaca gccccaccgt ggcctattct gtgctggtgg
     5641 tggccaaagt ggaaaagggc aagtccaaga aactgaagag tgtgaaagag ctgctgggga
     5701 tcaccatcat ggaaagaagc agcttcgaga agaatcccat cgactttctg gaagccaagg
     5761 gctacaaaga agtgaaaaag gacctgatca tcaagctgcc taagtactcc ctgttcgagc
     5821 tggaaaacgg ccggaagaga atgctggcct ctgccggcga actgcagaag ggaaacgaac
     5881 tggccctgcc ctccaaatat gtgaacttcc tgtacctggc cagccactat gagaagctga
     5941 agggctcccc cgaggataat gagcagaaac agctgtttgt ggaacagcac aagcactacc
     6001 tggacgagat catcgagcag atcagcgagt tctccaagag agtgatcctg gccgacgcta
     6061 atctggacaa agtgctgtcc gcctacaaca agcaccggga taagcccatc agagagcagg
     6121 ccgagaatat catccacctg tttaccctga ccaatctggg agcccctgcc gccttcaagt
     6181 actttgacac caccatcgac cggaagaggt acaccagcac caaagaggtg ctggacgcca
     6241 ccctgatcca ccagagcatc accggcctgt acgagacacg gatcgacctg tctcagctgg
     6301 gaggcgacag ccccaagaag aagagaaagg tggaggccag ctaagaattc taactagagc
     6361 tcgctgatca gcctcgactg tgccttctag ttgccagcca tctgttgttt gcccctcccc
     6421 cgtgccttcc ttgaccctgg aaggtgccac tcccactgtc ctttcctaat aaaatgagga
     6481 aattgcatcg cattgtctga gtaggtgtca ttctattctg gggggtgggg tggggcagga
     6541 cagcaagggg gaggattggg aagagaatag caggcatgct ggggagcggc cgcaggaacc
     6601 cctagtgatg gagttggcca ctccctctct gcgcgctcgc tcgctcactg aggccgggcg
     6661 accaaaggtc gcccgacgcc cgggctttgc ccgggcggcc tcagtgagcg agcgagcgcg
     6721 cagctgcctg caggggcgcc tgatgcggta ttttctcctt acgcatctgt gcggtatttc
     6781 acaccgcata nnnnnnnnnn nnnnnnnnnn nnnnnnnnnn nnnnnnnnnn nnnnnnnnnn
     6841 nnnnnnnnnn nnnnnnnnnn nnnnnnnnnn nnnnnnnnnn nnnnntnnnn nnnnnnnnnn
     6901 nnnnnnnnnn nnnnnnnnnn nnnnnnnnnn nncnnnnnnn nnnnnnnnnn nnnnnnnnnn
     6961 nnnnnnnnnn nnnnnnnnnn nnnnnnnnnn nnnnnnnnnn nnnnnnnnnn nnnnnnnnnn
     7021 nnnnnnnnnn nnnnnnnnnn nnnnnnnnnn nnnnnnnnnn nnnnnnnnnn nnnncctttg
     7081 acgttggagt ccacgttctt taatagtgga ctcttgttcc aaactggaac aacactcaac
     7141 tctatctcgg gctattcttt tgatttataa gggattttgc cgatttcggt ctattggtta
     7201 aaaaatgagc tgatttaaca aaaatttaac gcgaatttta acaaaatatt aacgtttaca
     7261 attttatggt gcactctcag tacaatctgc tctgatgccg catagttaag ccagccccga
     7321 cacccgccaa cacccgctga cgcgccctga cgggcttgtc tgctcccggc atccgcttac
     7381 agacaagctg tgaccgtctc cgggagctgc atgtgtcaga ggttttcacc gtcatcaccg
     7441 aaacgcgcga gacgaaaggg cctcgtgata cgcctatttt tataggttaa tgtcatgata
     7501 ataatggttt cttagacgtc aggtggcact tttcggggaa atgtgcgcgg aacccctatt
     7561 tgtttatttt tctaaataca ttcaaatatg tatccgctca tgagacaata accctgataa
     7621 atgcttcaat aatattgaaa aaggaagagt atgagtattc aacatttccg tgtcgccctt
     7681 attccctttt ttgcggcatt ttgccttcct gtttttgctc acccagaaac gctggtgaaa
     7741 gtaaaagatg ctgaagatca gttgggtgca cgagtgggtt acatcgaact ggatctcaac
     7801 agcggtaaga tccttgagag ttttcgcccc gaagaacgtt ttccaatgat gagcactttt
     7861 aaagttctgc tatgtggcgc ggtattatcc cgtattgacg ccgggcaaga gcaactcggt
     7921 cgccgcatac actattctca gaatgacttg gttgagtact caccagtcac agaaaagcat
     7981 cttacggatg gcatgacagt aagagaatta tgcagtgctg ccataaccat gagtgataac
     8041 actgcggcca acttacttct gacaacgatc ggaggaccga aggagctaac cgcttttttg
     8101 cacaacatgg gggatcatgt aactcgcctt gatcgttggg aaccggagct gaatgaagcc
     8161 ataccaaacg acgagcgtga caccacgatg cctgtagcaa tggcaacaac gttgcgcaaa
     8221 ctattaactg gcgaactact tactctagct tcccggcaac aattaataga ctggatggag
     8281 gcggataaag ttgcaggacc acttctgcgc tcggcccttc cggctggctg gtttattgct
     8341 gataaatctg gagccggtga gcgtggaagc cgcggtatca ttgcagcact ggggccagat
     8401 ggtaagccct cccgtatcgt agttatctac acgacgggga gtcaggcaac tatggatgaa
     8461 cgaaatagac agatcgctga gataggtgcc tcactgatta agcattggta actgtcagac
     8521 caagtttact catatatact ttagattgat ttaaaacttc atttttaatt taaaaggatc
     8581 taggtgaaga tcctttttga taatctcatg accaaaatcc cttaacgtga gttttcgttc
     8641 cactgagcgt cagaccccgt agaaaagatc aaaggatctt cttgagatcc tttttttctg
     8701 cgcgtaatct gctgcttgca aacaaaaaaa ccaccgctac cagcggtggt ttgtttgccg
     8761 gatcaagagc taccaactct ttttccgaag gtaactggct tcagcagagc gcagatacca
     8821 aatactgttc ttctagtgta gccgtagtta ggccaccact tcaagaactc tgtagcaccg
     8881 cctacatacc tcgctctgct aatcctgtta ccagtggctg ctgccagtgg cgataagtcg
     8941 tgtcttaccg ggttggactc aagacgatag ttaccggata aggcgcagcg gtcgggctga
     9001 acggggggtt cgtgcacaca gcccagcttg gagcgaacga cctacaccga actgagatac
     9061 ctacagcgtg agctatgaga aagcgccacg cttcccgaag ggagaaaggc ggacaggtat
     9121 ccggtaagcg gcagggtcgg aacaggagag cgcacgaggg agcttccagg gggaaacgcc
     9181 tggtatcttt atagtcctgt cgggtttcgc cacctctgac ttgagcgtcg atttttgtga
     9241 tgctcgtcag gggggcggag cctatggaaa
//
