Features (pLannotate 1.2.2; 20 found; start..end, strand, type, name):
    153..380     +  intron         hybrid intron: hybrid between chicken β-actin (CBA) and minute virus of mice (MMV) introns (Gray et al., 2011)
    401..428     +  CDS            3xHA (fragment): three tandem HA epitope tags
    461..2062    +  CDS            Cas9(N): N-terminal portion of Streptococcus pyogenes Cas9 (Zetsche et al., 2015)
   2063..4561    +  CDS            Cas9(C): C-terminal portion of Streptococcus pyogenes Cas9 (Zetsche et al., 2015)
   4631..4742    +  polyA_signal   bGH poly(A) signal: bovine growth hormone polyadenylation signal
   4847..4987    +  repeat_region  AAV2 ITR: inverted terminal repeat of adeno-associated virus serotype 2 inverted
   4992..5043    -  misc_feature   bom (fragment): basis of mobility region from pBR322
   5062..5517    +  rep_origin     f1 ori (sequence partly withheld): f1 bacteriophage origin of replication; arrow indicates direction of (+) strand synthesis
   5518..5567    -  misc_feature   bom (fragment): basis of mobility region from pBR322
   5669..5704    -  CDS            rop (fragment): Rop protein, which maintains plasmids at low copy number; rop
   5799..5903    +  promoter       AmpR promoter: bla
   5904..6764    +  CDS            AmpR: β-lactamase; bla; confers resistance to ampicillin, carbenicillin, and related antibiotics
   6935..7523    +  rep_origin     ori: high-copy-number ColE1/pMB1/pBR322/pUC origin of replication
   7585..7825    +  promoter       U6 promoter: RNA polymerase III promoter for human U6 snRNA
   7855..7930    +  misc_RNA       gRNA scaffold: guide RNA scaffold for the Streptococcus pyogenes CRISPR/Cas9 system
   7937..7980    +  misc_RNA       gRNA scaffold (fragment): guide RNA scaffold for the Streptococcus pyogenes CRISPR/Cas9 system
   8073..8790    +  CDS            EGFP (fragment): the original enhanced GFP (Yang et al., 1996) mammalian codon-optimized
   8858..9143    +  enhancer       CMV enhancer: human cytomegalovirus immediate early enhancer; contains an 18-bp deletion relative to the standard CMV enhancer
   9145..9266    +  promoter       chicken β-actin promoter (fragment): contains a 21-bp deletion relative to the standard chicken β-actin promoter
   9404..152     +  promoter       chicken β-actin promoter (fragment) (across the origin): No description available
>Addgene plasmid #131472 | pORANGE C9orf4-GFP KI | addgene full sequence | sequence record 257127 | Addgene NGS Result
CGCCGGGCGGGGGGGGGSGGGGCGAGGGGSGGGGCGGGGCGAGGCGGAGAGGTGCGGCGGCAGCCAATCA
GAGCGGCGCGCTCCGAAAGTTTCCTTTTATGGCGAGGCGGCGGCGGCGGCGGCCCTATAAAAAGCGAAGC
GCGCGGCGGGCGGGAGTCGCTGCGCGCTGCCTTCGCCCCGTGCCCCGCTCCGCCGCCGCCTCGCGCCGCC
CGCCCCGGCTCTGACTGACCGCGTTACTCCCACAGGTGAGCGGGCGGGACGGCCCTTCTCCTCCGGGCTG
TAATTAGCTGAGCAAGAGGTAAGGGTTTAAGGGATGGTTGGTTGGTGGGGTATTAATGTTTAATTACCTG
GAGCACCTGCCTGAAATCACTTTTTTTCAGGTTGGACCGGTGCCACCATGTACCCATACGATGTTCCAGA
TTACGCTTCGCCGAAGAAAAAGCGCAAGGTCGAAGCGTCCGACAAGAAGTACAGCATCGGCCTGGACATC
GGCACCAACTCTGTGGGCTGGGCCGTGATCACCGACGAGTACAAGGTGCCCAGCAAGAAATTCAAGGTGC
TGGGCAACACCGACCGGCACAGCATCAAGAAGAACCTGATCGGAGCCCTGCTGTTCGACAGCGGCGAAAC
AGCCGAGGCCACCCGGCTGAAGAGAACCGCCAGAAGAAGATACACCAGACGGAAGAACCGGATCTGCTAT
CTGCAAGAGATCTTCAGCAACGAGATGGCCAAGGTGGACGACAGCTTCTTCCACAGACTGGAAGAGTCCT
TCCTGGTGGAAGAGGATAAGAAGCACGAGCGGCACCCCATCTTCGGCAACATCGTGGACGAGGTGGCCTA
CCACGAGAAGTACCCCACCATCTACCACCTGAGAAAGAAACTGGTGGACAGCACCGACAAGGCCGACCTG
CGGCTGATCTATCTGGCCCTGGCCCACATGATCAAGTTCCGGGGCCACTTCCTGATCGAGGGCGACCTGA
ACCCCGACAACAGCGACGTGGACAAGCTGTTCATCCAGCTGGTGCAGACCTACAACCAGCTGTTCGAGGA
AAACCCCATCAACGCCAGCGGCGTGGACGCCAAGGCCATCCTGTCTGCCAGACTGAGCAAGAGCAGACGG
CTGGAAAATCTGATCGCCCAGCTGCCCGGCGAGAAGAAGAATGGCCTGTTCGGAAACCTGATTGCCCTGA
GCCTGGGCCTGACCCCCAACTTCAAGAGCAACTTCGACCTGGCCGAGGATGCCAAACTGCAGCTGAGCAA
GGACACCTACGACGACGACCTGGACAACCTGCTGGCCCAGATCGGCGACCAGTACGCCGACCTGTTTCTG
GCCGCCAAGAACCTGTCCGACGCCATCCTGCTGAGCGACATCCTGAGAGTGAACACCGAGATCACCAAGG
CCCCCCTGAGCGCCTCTATGATCAAGAGATACGACGAGCACCACCAGGACCTGACCCTGCTGAAAGCTCT
CGTGCGGCAGCAGCTGCCTGAGAAGTACAAAGAGATTTTCTTCGACCAGAGCAAGAACGGCTACGCCGGC
TACATTGACGGCGGAGCCAGCCAGGAAGAGTTCTACAAGTTCATCAAGCCCATCCTGGAAAAGATGGACG
GCACCGAGGAACTGCTCGTGAAGCTGAACAGAGAGGACCTGCTGCGGAAGCAGCGGACCTTCGACAACGG
CAGCATCCCCCACCAGATCCACCTGGGAGAGCTGCACGCCATTCTGCGGCGGCAGGAAGATTTTTACCCA
TTCCTGAAGGACAACCGGGAAAAGATCGAGAAGATCCTGACCTTCCGCATCCCCTACTACGTGGGCCCTC
TGGCCAGGGGAAACAGCAGATTCGCCTGGATGACCAGAAAGAGCGAGGAAACCATCACCCCCTGGAACTT
CGAGGAAGTGGTGGACAAGGGCGCTTCCGCCCAGAGCTTCATCGAGCGGATGACCAACTTCGATAAGAAC
CTGCCCAACGAGAAGGTGCTGCCCAAGCACAGCCTGCTGTACGAGTACTTCACCGTGTATAACGAGCTGA
CCAAAGTGAAATACGTGACCGAGGGAATGAGAAAGCCCGCCTTCCTGAGCGGCGAGCAGAAAAAGGCCAT
CGTGGACCTGCTGTTCAAGACCAACCGGAAAGTGACCGTGAAGCAGCTGAAAGAGGACTACTTCAAGAAA
ATCGAGTGCTTCGACTCCGTGGAAATCTCCGGCGTGGAAGATCGGTTCAACGCCTCCCTGGGCACATACC
ACGATCTGCTGAAAATTATCAAGGACAAGGACTTCCTGGACAATGAGGAAAACGAGGACATTCTGGAAGA
TATCGTGCTGACCCTGACACTGTTTGAGGACAGAGAGATGATCGAGGAACGGCTGAAAACCTATGCCCAC
CTGTTCGACGACAAAGTGATGAAGCAGCTGAAGCGGCGGAGATACACCGGCTGGGGCAGGCTGAGCCGGA
AGCTGATCAACGGCATCCGGGACAAGCAGTCCGGCAAGACAATCCTGGATTTCCTGAAGTCCGACGGCTT
CGCCAACAGAAACTTCATGCAGCTGATCCACGACGACAGCCTGACCTTTAAAGAGGACATCCAGAAAGCC
CAGGTGTCCGGCCAGGGCGATAGCCTGCACGAGCACATTGCCAATCTGGCCGGCAGCCCCGCCATTAAGA
AGGGCATCCTGCAGACAGTGAAGGTGGTGGACGAGCTCGTGAAAGTGATGGGCCGGCACAAGCCCGAGAA
CATCGTGATCGAAATGGCCAGAGAGAACCAGACCACCCAGAAGGGACAGAAGAACAGCCGCGAGAGAATG
AAGCGGATCGAAGAGGGCATCAAAGAGCTGGGCAGCCAGATCCTGAAAGAACACCCCGTGGAAAACACCC
AGCTGCAGAACGAGAAGCTGTACCTGTACTACCTGCAGAATGGGCGGGATATGTACGTGGACCAGGAACT
GGACATCAACCGGCTGTCCGACTACGATGTGGACCATATCGTGCCTCAGAGCTTTCTGAAGGACGACTCC
ATCGACAACAAGGTGCTGACCAGAAGCGACAAGAACCGGGGCAAGAGCGACAACGTGCCCTCCGAAGAGG
TCGTGAAGAAGATGAAGAACTACTGGCGGCAGCTGCTGAACGCCAAGCTGATTACCCAGAGAAAGTTCGA
CAATCTGACCAAGGCCGAGAGAGGCGGCCTGAGCGAACTGGATAAGGCCGGCTTCATCAAGAGACAGCTG
GTGGAAACCCGGCAGATCACAAAGCACGTGGCACAGATCCTGGACTCCCGGATGAACACTAAGTACGACG
AGAATGACAAGCTGATCCGGGAAGTGAAAGTGATCACCCTGAAGTCCAAGCTGGTGTCCGATTTCCGGAA
GGATTTCCAGTTTTACAAAGTGCGCGAGATCAACAACTACCACCACGCCCACGACGCCTACCTGAACGCC
GTCGTGGGAACCGCCCTGATCAAAAAGTACCCTAAGCTGGAAAGCGAGTTCGTGTACGGCGACTACAAGG
TGTACGACGTGCGGAAGATGATCGCCAAGAGCGAGCAGGAAATCGGCAAGGCTACCGCCAAGTACTTCTT
CTACAGCAACATCATGAACTTTTTCAAGACCGAGATTACCCTGGCCAACGGCGAGATCCGGAAGCGGCCT
CTGATCGAGACAAACGGCGAAACCGGGGAGATCGTGTGGGATAAGGGCCGGGATTTTGCCACCGTGCGGA
AAGTGCTGAGCATGCCCCAAGTGAATATCGTGAAAAAGACCGAGGTGCAGACAGGCGGCTTCAGCAAAGA
GTCTATCCTGCCCAAGAGGAACAGCGATAAGCTGATCGCCAGAAAGAAGGACTGGGACCCTAAGAAGTAC
GGCGGCTTCGACAGCCCCACCGTGGCCTATTCTGTGCTGGTGGTGGCCAAAGTGGAAAAGGGCAAGTCCA
AGAAACTGAAGAGTGTGAAAGAGCTGCTGGGGATCACCATCATGGAAAGAAGCAGCTTCGAGAAGAATCC
CATCGACTTTCTGGAAGCCAAGGGCTACAAAGAAGTGAAAAAGGACCTGATCATCAAGCTGCCTAAGTAC
TCCCTGTTCGAGCTGGAAAACGGCCGGAAGAGAATGCTGGCCTCTGCCGGCGAACTGCAGAAGGGAAACG
AACTGGCCCTGCCCTCCAAATATGTGAACTTCCTGTACCTGGCCAGCCACTATGAGAAGCTGAAGGGCTC
CCCCGAGGATAATGAGCAGAAACAGCTGTTTGTGGAACAGCACAAGCACTACCTGGACGAGATCATCGAG
CAGATCAGCGAGTTCTCCAAGAGAGTGATCCTGGCCGACGCTAATCTGGACAAAGTGCTGTCCGCCTACA
ACAAGCACCGGGATAAGCCCATCAGAGAGCAGGCCGAGAATATCATCCACCTGTTTACCCTGACCAATCT
GGGAGCCCCTGCCGCCTTCAAGTACTTTGACACCACCATCGACCGGAAGAGGTACACCAGCACCAAAGAG
GTGCTGGACGCCACCCTGATCCACCAGAGCATCACCGGCCTGTACGAGACACGGATCGACCTGTCTCAGC
TGGGAGGCGACAGCCCCAAGAAGAAGAGAAAGGTGGAGGCCAGCTAAGAATTCTAACTAGAGCTCGCTGA
TCAGCCTCGACTGTGCCTTCTAGTTGCCAGCCATCTGTTGTTTGCCCCTCCCCCGTGCCTTCCTTGACCC
TGGAAGGTGCCACTCCCACTGTCCTTTCCTAATAAAATGAGGAAATTGCATCGCATTGTCTGAGTAGGTG
TCATTCTATTCTGGGGGGTGGGGTGGGGCAGGACAGCAAGGGGGAGGATTGGGAAGAGAATAGCAGGCAT
GCTGGGGAGCGGCCGCAGGAACCCCTAGTGATGGAGTTGGCCACTCCCTCTCTGCGCGCTCGCTCGCTCA
CTGAGGCCGGGCGACCAAAGGTCGCCCGACGCCCGGGCTTTGCCCGGGCGGCCTCAGTGAGCGAGCGAGC
GCGCAGCTGCCTGCAGGGGCGCCTGATGCGGTATTTTCTCCTTACGCATCTGTGCGGTATTTCACACCGC
ATA
[95 nt withheld, positions 5044-5138]
T
[46 nt withheld, positions 5140-5185]
C
[141 nt withheld, positions 5187-5327]
CCTTTGACGTTGGAGTCCACGTTCTTTAATAGTGGACTCTTGTTCCAAACTGGAACAACACTCAACTCTA
TCTCGGGCTATTCTTTTGATTTATAAGGGATTTTGCCGATTTCGGTCTATTGGTTAAAAAATGAGCTGAT
TTAACAAAAATTTAACGCGAATTTTAACAAAATATTAACGTTTACAATTTTATGGTGCACTCTCAGTACA
ATCTGCTCTGATGCCGCATAGTTAAGCCAGCCCCGACACCCGCCAACACCCGCTGACGCGCCCTGACGGG
CTTGTCTGCTCCCGGCATCCGCTTACAGACAAGCTGTGACCGTCTCCGGGAGCTGCATGTGTCAGAGGTT
TTCACCGTCATCACCGAAACGCGCGAGACGAAAGGGCCTCGTGATACGCCTATTTTTATAGGTTAATGTC
ATGATAATAATGGTTTCTTAGACGTCAGGTGGCACTTTTCGGGGAAATGTGCGCGGAACCCCTATTTGTT
TATTTTTCTAAATACATTCAAATATGTATCCGCTCATGAGACAATAACCCTGATAAATGCTTCAATAATA
TTGAAAAAGGAAGAGTATGAGTATTCAACATTTCCGTGTCGCCCTTATTCCCTTTTTTGCGGCATTTTGC
CTTCCTGTTTTTGCTCACCCAGAAACGCTGGTGAAAGTAAAAGATGCTGAAGATCAGTTGGGTGCACGAG
TGGGTTACATCGAACTGGATCTCAACAGCGGTAAGATCCTTGAGAGTTTTCGCCCCGAAGAACGTTTTCC
AATGATGAGCACTTTTAAAGTTCTGCTATGTGGCGCGGTATTATCCCGTATTGACGCCGGGCAAGAGCAA
CTCGGTCGCCGCATACACTATTCTCAGAATGACTTGGTTGAGTACTCACCAGTCACAGAAAAGCATCTTA
CGGATGGCATGACAGTAAGAGAATTATGCAGTGCTGCCATAACCATGAGTGATAACACTGCGGCCAACTT
ACTTCTGACAACGATCGGAGGACCGAAGGAGCTAACCGCTTTTTTGCACAACATGGGGGATCATGTAACT
CGCCTTGATCGTTGGGAACCGGAGCTGAATGAAGCCATACCAAACGACGAGCGTGACACCACGATGCCTG
TAGCAATGGCAACAACGTTGCGCAAACTATTAACTGGCGAACTACTTACTCTAGCTTCCCGGCAACAATT
AATAGACTGGATGGAGGCGGATAAAGTTGCAGGACCACTTCTGCGCTCGGCCCTTCCGGCTGGCTGGTTT
ATTGCTGATAAATCTGGAGCCGGTGAGCGTGGAAGCCGCGGTATCATTGCAGCACTGGGGCCAGATGGTA
AGCCCTCCCGTATCGTAGTTATCTACACGACGGGGAGTCAGGCAACTATGGATGAACGAAATAGACAGAT
CGCTGAGATAGGTGCCTCACTGATTAAGCATTGGTAACTGTCAGACCAAGTTTACTCATATATACTTTAG
ATTGATTTAAAACTTCATTTTTAATTTAAAAGGATCTAGGTGAAGATCCTTTTTGATAATCTCATGACCA
AAATCCCTTAACGTGAGTTTTCGTTCCACTGAGCGTCAGACCCCGTAGAAAAGATCAAAGGATCTTCTTG
AGATCCTTTTTTTCTGCGCGTAATCTGCTGCTTGCAAACAAAAAAACCACCGCTACCAGCGGTGGTTTGT
TTGCCGGATCAAGAGCTACCAACTCTTTTTCCGAAGGTAACTGGCTTCAGCAGAGCGCAGATACCAAATA
CTGTTCTTCTAGTGTAGCCGTAGTTAGGCCACCACTTCAAGAACTCTGTAGCACCGCCTACATACCTCGC
TCTGCTAATCCTGTTACCAGTGGCTGCTGCCAGTGGCGATAAGTCGTGTCTTACCGGGTTGGACTCAAGA
CGATAGTTACCGGATAAGGCGCAGCGGTCGGGCTGAACGGGGGGTTCGTGCACACAGCCCAGCTTGGAGC
GAACGACCTACACCGAACTGAGATACCTACAGCGTGAGCTATGAGAAAGCGCCACGCTTCCCGAAGGGAG
AAAGGCGGACAGGTATCCGGTAAGCGGCAGGGTCGGAACAGGAGAGCGCACGAGGGAGCTTCCAGGGGGA
AACGCCTGGTATCTTTATAGTCCTGTCGGGTTTCGCCACCTCTGACTTGAGCGTCGATTTTTGTGATGCT
CGTCAGGGGGGCGGAGCCTATGGAAAAACGCCAGCAACGCGGCCTTTTTACGGTTCCTGGCCTTTTGCTG
GCCTTTTGCTCACATGTGAGGGCCTATTTCCCATGATTCCTTCATATTTGCATATACGATACAAGGCTGT
TAGAGAGATAATTGGAATTAATTTGACTGTAAACACAAAGATATTAGTACAAAATACGTGACGTAGAAAG
TAATAATTTCTTGGGTAGTTTGCAGTTTTAAAATTATGTTTTAAAATGGACTATCATATGCTTACCGTAA
CTTGAAAGTATTTCGATTTCTTGGCTTTATATATCTTGTGGAAAGGACGAAACACCGTGGCTTGCAGCGG
AGGTTAAGTTTTAGAGCTAGAAATAGCAAGTTAAAATAAGGCTAGTCCGTTATCAACTTGAAAAAGTGGC
ACCGAGTCGGTGCTTTTTTGTTTTAGAGCTAGAAATAGCAAGTTAAAATAAGGCTAGTCCGTTTTTAGCG
CGTGCGCCAATTCTGCAGACAAATGGCTCTAGAAGCTTTGGCTTGCAGCGGAGGTTAAGGGAGGTAGCGG
CTCCAGTAGATCTGGGGTGAGCAAGGGCGAGGAGCTGTTCACCGGGGTGGTGCCCATCCTGGTCGAGCTG
GACGGCGACGTAAACGGCCACAAGTTCAGCGTGTCCGGCGAGGGCGAGGGCGATGCCACCTACGGCAAGC
TGACCCTGAAGTTCATCTGCACCACCGGCAAGCTGCCCGTGCCCTGGCCCACCCTCGTGACCACCCTGAC
CTACGGCGTGCAGTGCTTCAGCCGCTACCCCGACCACATGAAGCAGCACGACTTCTTCAAGTCCGCCATG
CCCGAAGGCTACGTCCAGGAGCGCACCATCTTCTTCAAGGACGACGGCAACTACAAGACCCGCGCCGAGG
TGAAGTTCGAGGGCGACACCCTGGTGAACCGCATCGAGCTGAAGGGCATCGACTTCAAGGAGGACGGCAA
CATCCTGGGGCACAAGCTGGAGTACAACTACAACAGCCACAACGTCTATATCATGGCCGACAAGCAGAAG
AACGGCATCAAGGTGAACTTCAAGATCCGCCACAACATCGAGGACGGCAGCGTGCAGCTCGCCGACCACT
ACCAGCAGAACACCCCCATCGGCGACGGCCCCGTGCTGCTGCCCGACAACCACTACCTGAGCACCCAGTC
CGCCCTGAGCAAAGACCCCAACGAGAAGCGCGATCACATGGTCCTGCTGGAGTTCGTGACCGCCGCCGGG
ATCACTCTCGGCATGGACGAGCTGTACAAGTAATGGCTTGCAGCGGAGGTTAAGGGCTCGAGGATCCTAG
GACGCGTCCTAGGACGCGTCCAGAGGTACCCGTTACATAACTTACGGTAAATGGCCCGCCTGGCTGACCG
CCCAACGACCCCCGCCCATTGACGTCAATAGTAACGCCAATAGGGACTTTCCATTGACGTCAATGGGTGG
AGTATTTACGGTAAACTGCCCACTTGGCAGTACATCAAGTGTATCATATGCCAAGTACGCCCCCTATTGA
CGTCAATGACGGTAAATGGCCCGCCTGGCATTGTGCCCAGTACATGACCTTATGGGACTTTCCTACTTGG
CAGTACATCTACGTATTAGTCATCGCTATTACCATGGTCGAGGTGAGCCCCACGTTCTGCTTCACTCTCC
CCATCTCCCCCCCCTCCCCACCCCCAATTTTGTATTTATTTATTTTTTAATTATTTTGTGCAGCGATGGG
GGCGGGGGGGGGGGGGGGGGGCGCCCCGGGGGGGGGGGGGGGGGGGGGGGGGGGGGGGGGGGGGGGGGGG
GGGGGGGGGGGGGGGGGGGGGGGGGGGGGGGGGGGGGGGGGGGGGGGGGGGGGGGGGGGGGGGGGGGGGG
GGGGGGGGGGGGGGGGGGGGGGGGGGGGGGGGGGGGGGNGNG
